Addgene plasmid #31285: pSG5-P190
Depositing lab: Nora Heisterkamp. Depositing organization: Children's Hospital Los Angeles. Publication: Bcr/Abl P190 interaction with Spa-1, a GTPase activating protein for the small GTPase Rap1. Yi SJ, Lee HT, Groffen J, Heisterkamp N. Int J Mol Med. 2008 Oct . 22(4):453-8. PubMed 18813851.
Backbone
  Vector backbone: pSG5
  Backbone size w/o insert (bp): 4076
  Vector type: Mammalian Expression
Growth in bacteria
  Bacterial resistance: Ampicillin, 100 μg/mL
  Growth temperature: 37°C
  Growth strain: DH5alpha
  Copy number: High Copy
Gene/Insert
  Cloning method: Restriction Enzyme; 5′ cloning site EcoRI (not destroyed); 3′ cloning site EcoRI (not destroyed)
  Sequencing primers: 5′ t7; 3′ SV40-pA-R
Terms and licenses: Academic/Nonprofit Terms; Industry Terms: Not Available to Industry
Depositor comments: This construct encodes a human chimeric P190-encoding Bcr/Abl oncogene. The construct was made by Leena Haataja in 1993.
How to cite: pSG5-P190 was a gift from Nora Heisterkamp (Addgene plasmid # 31285 ; http://n2t.net/addgene:31285 ; RRID:Addgene_31285)
