[The description below was written by a language model from this plasmid's Addgene catalogue record and pLannotate feature annotations shown in this document.]
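Description:
pSG5-P190 is a mammalian expression plasmid built on the pSG5 backbone (about 4.1 kb without insert) that carries a human chimeric BCR/ABL oncogene encoding the P190 form of the fusion protein. The insert was placed into the vector as an EcoRI fragment, with both flanking sites retained, and the full sequenced plasmid is roughly 10.6 kb. In bacteria it is maintained through a high-copy ColE1/pUC-type origin and selected with ampicillin via the β-lactamase gene. An f1 origin is also present, which permits single-stranded DNA production, and small remnants of lacZα, bom and rop are annotated as leftover backbone fragments.

The expression cassette runs on the minus strand of the deposited sequence. The SV40 enhancer/early promoter drives transcription through a rabbit β-globin intron, which promotes splicing and efficient mRNA expression. A T7 promoter lies just upstream of the cloning site and allows in vitro transcription of the insert. The annotated coding region begins with an N-terminal BCR fragment that spans the numbering origin of the record and joins directly to a long ABL1 segment, consistent with a BCR-ABL fusion. A stretch of about 2 kb between the end of the ABL1 annotation and the SV40 polyadenylation signal carries no annotated feature, and the record does not say what it contains. No epitope tag, reporter or mammalian selection marker is annotated.

The associated publication examined the interaction of Bcr/Abl P190 with Spa-1, a GTPase-activating protein for Rap1. This suggests the plasmid is used to express the oncogenic tyrosine kinase in transfected mammalian cells for signalling and protein-interaction studies.
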