Features (pLannotate 1.2.2; 13 found; start..end, strand, type, name):
    310..328     -  promoter       T7 promoter: promoter for bacteriophage T7 RNA polymerase
    383..955     -  intron         β-globin intron: intron from rabbit β-globin gene
    986..1335    -  promoter       SV40 promoter: SV40 enhancer and early promoter
   1345..1502    +  CDS            lacZα (fragment): LacZα fragment of β-galactosidase; lacZ fragment
   1506..1934    +  rep_origin     f1 ori (sequence partly withheld): f1 bacteriophage origin of replication; arrow indicates direction of (+) strand synthesis
   1962..2061    -  misc_feature   bom (fragment): basis of mobility region from pBR322
   2163..2198    -  CDS            rop (fragment): Rop protein, which maintains plasmids at low copy number; rop
   2293..2397    +  promoter       AmpR promoter: bla
   2398..3258    +  CDS            AmpR: β-lactamase; bla; confers resistance to ampicillin, carbenicillin, and related antibiotics
   3429..4017    +  rep_origin     ori: high-copy-number ColE1/pMB1/pBR322/pUC origin of replication
   4222..4343    -  polyA_signal   SV40 poly(A) signal: SV40 polyadenylation signal
   6369..9680    -  CDS            ABL1: ABL1_HUMAN - Also known as ABL, JTK7. Experimental evidence at protein level: Swiss-Prot protein existence level 1. Non-receptor tyrosine-protein kinase that plays a role in many key processes linked to cell growth and survival such as cytoskeleton remodeling in response to extracellular stimuli, cell motility and adhesion, receptor endocytosis, autophagy, DNA damage response and apoptosis. Coordinates actin remodeling through tyrosine phosphorylation of proteins controlling cytoskeleton dynamics like WASF3 (involved in branch formation); ANXA1 (involved in membrane anchoring); DBN1, DBNL, CTT
   9678..90      -  CDS            BCR (fragment) (across the origin): BCR_HUMAN - Also known as BCR1, D22S11. Experimental evidence at protein level: Swiss-Prot protein existence level 1. Protein with a unique structure having two opposing regulatory activities toward small GTP-binding proteins. The C-terminus is a GTPase-activating protein (GAP) domain which stimulates GTP hydrolysis by RAC1, RAC2 and CDC42. Accelerates the intrinsic rate of GTP hydrolysis of RAC1 or CDC42, leading to down-regulation of the active GTP-bound form (PubMed:7479768, PubMed:1903516, PubMed:17116687). The central Dbl homology (DH) domain functions as guanine nucleotide exchange facto
>Addgene plasmid #31285 | pSG5-P190 | addgene full sequence | sequence record 177236 | Addgene NGS Result
GGCGCGACGCGGACGCTCGGGGCTCGGAGGCGCCGTCGGGGGCCTGCGCCGCGCGCCGGAAGCCCCATCG
CTGCCGGTCATAGCTCTTCTTTTCCTTGGCCAGCAACGTCTGCAGGTAGATCATGCGGAAGCGCTCCTGG
TTCACCTCCTGCTCCAGGCGCCGAATGGAGGCCTTGCAGCGCTCCAGCTCCTGCTCGATGTCGCCCACTG
AGCGCAGCTCCATGCGCGGGGGCTCTGAGTCCGGGAACTGCGCCTTCCACGCCTCCGCGAAGCCCACCGG
GTCCACCATGGCGCGGCCATCGAATTCGCCCTATAGTGAGTCGTATTACAATTCTTTGCCAAAATGATGA
GACAGCACAATAACCAGCACGTTGCCCAGGAGCTGTAGGAAAAAGAAGAAGGCATGAACATGGTTAGCAG
AGGGGCCCGGTTTGGACTCAGAGTATTTTATCCTCATCTCAAACAGTGTATATCATTGTAACCATAAAGA
GAAAGGCAGGATGATGACCAGGATGTAGTTGTTTCTACCAATAAGAATATTTCCACGCCAGCCAGAATTT
ATATGCAGAAATATTCTACCTTATCATTTAATTATAACAATTGTTCTCTAAAACTGTGCTGAAGTACAAT
ATAATATACCCTGATTGCCTTGAAAAAAAAGTGATTAGAGAAAGTACTTACAATCTGACAAATAAACAAA
AGTGAATTTAAAAATTCGTTACAAATGCAAGCTAAAGTTTAACGAAAAAGTTACAGAAAATGAAAAGAAA
ATAAGAGGAGACAATGGTTGTCAACAGAGTAGAAAGTGAAAGAAACAAAATTATCATGAGGGTCCATGGT
GATACAAGGGACATCTTCCCATTCTAAACAACACCCTGAAAACTTTGCCCCCTCCATATAACATGAATTT
TACAATAGCGAAAAAGAAAGAACAATCAAGGGTCCCCAAACTCACCCTGAAGTTCTCAGGATCGATCCGG
AGCTTTTTGCAAAAGCCTAGGCCTCCAAAAAAGCCTCTTCACTACTTCTGGAATAGCTCAGAGGCCGAGG
CGGCCTCGGCCTCTGCATAAATAAAAAAAATTAGTCAGCCATGGGGCGGAGAATGGGCGGAACTGGGCGG
AGTTAGGGGCGGGATGGGCGGAGTTAGGGGCGGGACTATGGTTGCTGACTAATTGAGATGCATGCTTTGC
ATACTTCTGCCTGCTGGGGAGCCTGGGGACTTTCCTTGCTGACTAATTGAGATGCATGCTTTGCATACTT
CTGCCTGCTGGGGAGCCTGGGGACTTTCCACACCCTAACTGACACACATTCCACAGCTGGTTCTTTCCGC
CTCAGAAGTCGACAATTCACTGGCCGTCGTTTTACAACGTCGTGACTGGGAAAACCCTGGCGTTACCCAA
CTTAATCGCCTTGCAGCACATCCCCCTTTCGCCAGCTGGCGTAATAGCGAAGAGGCCCGCACCGATCGCC
CTTCCCAACAGTTGCGCAGCCTGAATGGCGAATGG
[124 nt withheld, positions 1506-1629]
C
[91 nt withheld, positions 1631-1721]
A
[49 nt withheld, positions 1723-1771]
CCTTTGACGTTGGAGTCCACGTTCTTT
[37 nt withheld, positions 1799-1835]
ACCCTATCTCGGTCTATTCTTTTGATTTATAAGGGATTTTGCCGATTTCGGCCTATTGGTTAAAAAATGA
GCTGATTTAACAAAAATTTAACGCGAATTTTAACAAAATATTAACGCTTACAATTTCCTGATGCGGTATT
TTCTCCTTACGCATCTGTGCGGTATTTCACACCGCATATGGTGCACTCTCAGTACAATCTGCTCTGATGC
CGCATAGTTAAGCCAGCCCCGACACCCGCCAACACCCGCTGACGCGCCCTGACGGGCTTGTCTGCTCCCG
GCATCCGCTTACAGACAAGCTGTGACCGTCTCCGGGAGCTGCATGTGTCAGAGGTTTTCACCGTCATCAC
CGAAACGCGCGAGACGAAAGGGCCTCGTGATACGCCTATTTTTATAGGTTAATGTCATGATAATAATGGT
TTCTTAGACGTCAGGTGGCACTTTTCGGGGAAATGTGCGCGGAACCCCTATTTGTTTATTTTTCTAAATA
CATTCAAATATGTATCCGCTCATGAGACAATAACCCTGATAAATGCTTCAATAATATTGAAAAAGGAAGA
GTATGAGTATTCAACATTTCCGTGTCGCCCTTATTCCCTTTTTTGCGGCATTTTGCCTTCCTGTTTTTGC
TCACCCAGAAACGCTGGTGAAAGTAAAAGATGCTGAAGATCAGTTGGGTGCACGAGTGGGTTACATCGAA
CTGGATCTCAACAGCGGTAAGATCCTTGAGAGTTTTCGCCCCGAAGAACGTTTTCCAATGATGAGCACTT
TTAAAGTTCTGCTATGTGGCGCGGTATTATCCCGTATTGACGCCGGGCAAGAGCAACTCGGTCGCCGCAT
ACACTATTCTCAGAATGACTTGGTTGAGTACTCACCAGTCACAGAAAAGCATCTTACGGATGGCATGACA
GTAAGAGAATTATGCAGTGCTGCCATAACCATGAGTGATAACACTGCGGCCAACTTACTTCTGACAACGA
TCGGAGGACCGAAGGAGCTAACCGCTTTTTTGCACAACATGGGGGATCATGTAACTCGCCTTGATCGTTG
GGAACCGGAGCTGAATGAAGCCATACCAAACGACGAGCGTGACACCACGATGCCTGTAGCAATGGCAACA
ACGTTGCGCAAACTATTAACTGGCGAACTACTTACTCTAGCTTCCCGGCAACAATTAATAGACTGGATGG
AGGCGGATAAAGTTGCAGGACCACTTCTGCGCTCGGCCCTTCCGGCTGGCTGGTTTATTGCTGATAAATC
TGGAGCCGGTGAGCGTGGGTCTCGCGGTATCATTGCAGCACTGGGGCCAGATGGTAAGCCCTCCCGTATC
GTAGTTATCTACACGACGGGGAGTCAGGCAACTATGGATGAACGAAATAGACAGATCGCTGAGATAGGTG
CCTCACTGATTAAGCATTGGTAACTGTCAGACCAAGTTTACTCATATATACTTTAGATTGATTTAAAACT
TCATTTTTAATTTAAAAGGATCTAGGTGAAGATCCTTTTTGATAATCTCATGACCAAAATCCCTTAACGT
GAGTTTTCGTTCCACTGAGCGTCAGACCCCGTAGAAAAGATCAAAGGATCTTCTTGAGATCCTTTTTTTC
TGCGCGTAATCTGCTGCTTGCAAACAAAAAAACCACCGCTACCAGCGGTGGTTTGTTTGCCGGATCAAGA
GCTACCAACTCTTTTTCCGAAGGTAACTGGCTTCAGCAGAGCGCAGATACCAAATACTGTTCTTCTAGTG
TAGCCGTAGTTAGGCCACCACTTCAAGAACTCTGTAGCACCGCCTACATACCTCGCTCTGCTAATCCTGT
TACCAGTGGCTGCTGCCAGTGGCGATAAGTCGTGTCTTACCGGGTTGGACTCAAGACGATAGTTACCGGA
TAAGGCGCAGCGGTCGGGCTGAACGGGGGGTTCGTGCACACAGCCCAGCTTGGAGCGAACGACCTACACC
GAACTGAGATACCTACAGCGTGAGCTATGAGAAAGCGCCACGCTTCCCGAAGGGAGAAAGGCGGACAGGT
ATCCGGTAAGCGGCAGGGTCGGAACAGGAGAGCGCACGAGGGAGCTTCCAGGGGGAAACGCCTGGTATCT
TTATAGTCCTGTCGGGTTTCGCCACCTCTGACTTGAGCGTCGATTTTTGTGATGCTCGTCAGGGGGGCGG
AGCCTATGGAAAAACGCCAGCAACGCGGCCTTTTTACGGTTCCTGGCCTTTTGCTGGCCTTTTGCTCACA
TGTTCTTTCCTGCGTTATCCCCTGATTCTGTGGATAACCGTATTACCGCCTTTGAGTGAGCTGATACCGC
TCGCCGCAGCCGAACGACCGAGCGCAGCGAGTCAGTGAGCGAGGAAGCGGAAGAGTCTAGAGTCGACCAG
ACATGATAAGATACATTGATGAGTTTGGACAAACCACAACTAGAATGCAGTGAAAAAAATGCTTTATTTG
TGAAATTTGTGATGCTATTGCTTTATTTGTAACCATTATAAGCTGCAATAAACAAGTTCTGCTTTAATAA
GATCTGGATCCCCGGGAATTCTAATGTAAACACTGATTTATTTAAAAAATACTACAGAGGACAGATTTGG
ATTCAAAAAAAACCACAGAGAATCATATACAGAAACAAAATGCACTGGACCCCGAGAAGCAGAGGGGGAG
CCACCACAGGCCCCCGAGGGGGCAGGGCAGGACGCTATGCACACGCCACTTAGAAAAGAGCGTCTATAAA
AGATGCATACCAAGAGATACGTGTAAAATATAGTGGCACATCACGTTAACAAAAGGAAGGGACCAGTACC
TCATGGAGACAGGCAGTCGGGGGACCTGGGTGGGCGCTTTGCTCTGTCTTCAAGGCCGCTGTCGGTGACT
AGTGCCTCCCTCCGGCTGCGTCACAGCCGTCGGGGGCAAAGAGGTGATGTGCTGTAAGAACCGCATAAAA
CGATCCAGAGGAAACCATTTCTATCAGAAAAATAAAGTACAAGTTTAGGTGATGAGCGTAAAGCTAGGGC
CTGTGCGAGGCTGCTGGCACGAGGCGGTATGAAGGGGTGGGAAGGTGGCTTCTCCCGGCGTGAAGCCTCA
GGGGCGGCCACCTGCCCACTGCTCTCGGAGTTAGCTGCTCTGTCAAGGTCCAGGAGACCCCGGGTCCCTG
CCCAGAGTCACAGCCCCCGTATCTGGGCTCCGGCCTGGGGCAGCCTCGGGGAGAAGATGGCAGGCGTGCT
CTGTGAAATACGTGAGGCTTTCAGGGGCTCCGTTTGTGGTTTTCCTAACCCTCCCTGATGACCCCCACAG
AACATGAGGCTATGTCACTCACGGTAATTAAATAAGACATTCGCCCAGTTCAAGAGTGCAGCCAGGACCA
GGACTGGCCAGGCCCTTTCCTCCCACCTGTGCGCAGGTGCCCAGTGGCAGCTCTATTCTCTCTCAGGGCG
GCTACACAGAGGCAGGGCTTTGAAATGCTTCAAGAACTCAGAAAAGTGAAGGCTGTCTTGTTCCAAAGGA
AAGGGCCTTGTAAGAATCTACTTTGTCTTAGAGGAGTGGGGGAGGGGAAGGGCCCTTTCAGGGCACCCAG
ATGTGTGAAAGGACGGTTCACTCTGGGCCCTTGCAGACCTGCCTGGGCCCAGTCTGGGGCTATTTGGCAC
CAGCTGTTCACCCCACTAGCCACTGCCTCCCTTGTCCCCTGCCTCCATTCTGCTGGGGGAGGGATGTCGG
CAGTGACAGTGACCTGCCACCCTTGAGACTCAAGCTTTCTTGCCAGGATTCACAGTGCACGTCACAAGAG
AGCAAGAGCTGGGCTCTGGGGATGTGGACAGATGGAAAGGACATGCCCCATGCCTCGATCCTTTTCAGCT
CCCACCTGCCCAGGACCCAAAGGCTGGTTGGCTTTAGCACCCTGTTTTCCACCCAAATCAAGAGCTGTCC
TGCACGTGAGGAAATGGCGAGTGCACCCCACCCCGGGCAGCAGCAGAGGGCAGAGTGACCAGCCGTGTGC
ATGCCCGTGCATGCCCTTCCCGAAATGCGGTTCTTGAAACATGTCTTCAGCACACGACGGGCAAGGCCAG
GGAGTGCAGGCAGAGGGCCTGACACACAAGGCCTCAGTTCAGGCTTCCATTCTTGGAGAAGTGGAAGAAG
GAGGCCCAGCCGGGGGAGGAGGGGCTCCAGAGAGAAAAAAATGAAAAAGACAGTCCACATCAGCCGTTCC
CACCTGGCCTGGAGAGCTCAGTCTGGGGCACTAGGTGGGAGCGGGGCTGGCGGGTCCTGGCATGCCGACT
GCAGTCCACGGAGCAGGAACTCCACAGATAAAATTCGAGGACAGAGACGGAGCGGGGAGGAGGAAGGTGC
GGGAGGGCAGGCGGTGCAAACGTAGGTAGTAGAGCTGGACTCCACAGGGCCCTCAGCTCTGCCTGGCGCA
GAGCTCCTGGGCCAAGGTGCTGACTCACTAGTCCCTTGTCAGCCACTGTCACGGGTATGGGCGAGCCCGC
ATGTGCTGCAGGCAGCTCCGACGGGCCTGACACCTGACCCCTGACTGCTGCTACCTCTGCACTATGTCAC
TGATTTCCTTCACCGAACTGAGGAGCTTGCTGAAGTCCTGAGTGGCCGCTGGACCACTGCCTGCTGTCGC
CGGGCAGATCTGAAGCTCCCGGAGATTATTCTCCAGTTTGTTGATGGCCTCTCGGAAGGCAAACTTGTTC
CTCATTTGCTGGATGGAATCCACATAGCTCACGCAGAACGTGTAGAGGTTTTTGCCGGCCTCCAGCACTG
CGCTGTGGCTGGCCATCTGCTCGGAGTTCCTAGAGATGGCGAGGCACAGCGCCTCGGTGCTGTCCAGGAC
CACGCCCTTGGTGATGGCGCCGCTGGCGATCCGCTCTGGAGGCTGGCGGGTTTTCCGAAGAGACACTCGG
GTTGATATGAGAGGGATGAAGGCGGTGGAAGACGGCTGGTCCCCTGCCAGGGCCGAGGATGCTGATGGCA
ACGTGGAGGGAACGGGGGCTGGGCTGATGGGGGTCCCCGACGGCTTGGCGGACTGTGGCTTTGGAGTGGC
CGGGAGCACGGGCTTTTTGAGGCCCTCTCCCGGCTGGCTGGGCTTGGCAGCGTCACTGTTCACAGCATCA
ACCAGACTCGTGGCTTTTGTCTTTGCGCCCAGGACTGCCTCCCCGGCCGCCTCCTGGCTCGGGCTCTGCG
AGGGCTTTCCTCCAGCCTTCCCTGCAGAGGCTGCTGGTGGGGGCGGCGGGGCAGGTTTGAGCCTGGACAA
TTTCCCCTTGTCCCTCCCTGGCGACTCAGAGGAGTGCTTGTGCCTCCTCACTCTGGACTCCTCGGCGGGG
CCCTTGCTGGTGCCCCCTGGTGCACCTGAGCCTGCTTTGCTGGTGGGGGTCACTGGCTCAGCTGCAGCAG
GGGTCCCTAAGGCACTGCCCTTTCCAGCTTCTTCCTTGTGGGGGAGGCCCGAGGCAGGGGCCACGGTGAC
CTGCCGCCGGAGGGGTTTTGGAGTCAGGTTGGGCGGGCTGGAGCCCGGGCTGGACTCCATGATGTCTTTG
AAGACCTCATCAGCAGCTTCCTCATTCTTTTTCACCAGCCTGGGGGGAGGCGTTACTGTGCCTCGGGTCA
CCTGGTCAGACCTGTTCTCCCCTGCCCTCTTCCGAGGCAGAGCCGGCTTCTCACTTTTGTGCCCTCCAAA
TGTGGACGAGTCAAACTGTCTTCCCGTGGACTGCAAGTCCCGAGGCAGCGTGACTGACCTCCACTCCGTG
TCCTTGGCCCCATGGGGAACGCAGGAGGCGGAGCAAGAGCGCAGGAAGCGCTTGCTGGAGCTGCCACCGC
CCTCCTCCTCGCCGGTGGCTAGGCGGCTGCTGGTCAGCGTGCTGGACTTCTTCCACAGGTGGGGAGACCG
GAAGCCTGAGCCCCCGGACTCCCGGAGGGCTCCATTGGGGACCCCAGCCCCATTGCTGGGCTTTGGGGAC
TTGGCTGGGTCAGCTGTGTCCAAGGGGGTGAAAGCCAGTGCCCCGTTGCTGATGTCTCGGCCCTCTTCCT
CGCCGGCCCCTCTGCGCTCCGGCTGGCCGTCCATCTCCCGGAAGGAGCTGCTGCGTTTGGGAGGGGTTGG
GGCTGTCTTCTTCTTCTTCTTGATCAAGGCGCTGAACAAGTTGGTCTTTTTGTCTTTGGGGAGAAGGCGC
TCATCTTCATTCAGGCCGCCCTCCGGGGGACCTCGCTCTTTTCGAGGGAGCAATGGAGACACGGCAGGCT
CATGGTCCAGAGGATCGCTCTCTCCCTGGCCCTTGGAGTGAGGCATCTCAGGCACGTCAGTGGTGTCTCT
GTGCTCTGCAGCTCTCCTGGAGGTCCTCGTCTTGGTGGGCAGCTCTGGGGCCTGCAGCAAGGTACTCACA
GCCCCACGGACGCCTTGTTTCCCCAGCTCCTTTTCCACTTCGTCTGAGATACTGGATTCCTGGAACATTG
TTTCAAAGGCTTGGTGGATTTCAGCAAAGGAGGGCCGGTCAGAGGGATTCCACTGCCAACATGCTCGCAT
GAGTTCATAGACCTTCTCTGGGCAGCCTTCTGGGCGCTCCATGCGGTAGTCCTTCTCTAGCAGCTCATAC
ACCTGGGACAGGTCAATTCCCGGGTAAGGGGACATGCCATAGGTAGCAATTTCCCAAAGCAATACTCCAA
ATGCCCAGACGTCGGACTTGATGGAGAACTTGTTGTAGGCCAGGCTCTCGGGTGCAGTCCATTTGATGGG
GAACTTGGCTCCAGCATGGGCTGTGTAGGTGTCCCCTGTCATCAACCTGCTCAGGCCAAAATCAGCTACC
TTCACCAAGTGGTTCTCCCCTACCAGGCAGTTTCGGGCAGCAAGATCTCTGTGGATGAAGTTTTTCTTCT
CCAGGTACTCCATGGCTGACGAGATCTGAGTGGCCATGTACAGCAGCACCACGGCGTTCACCTCCTGCCG
GTTGCACTCCCTCAGGTAGTCCAGGAGGTTCCCGTAGGTCATGAACTCAGTGATGATATAGAACGGGGGC
TCCCGGGTGCAGACCCCAAGGAGCTGCACCAGGTTAGGGTGTTTGATCTCTTTCATGACTGCAGCTTCTT
TCAAGAACTCTTCCACCTCCATGGTGTCCTCCTTCAAGGTCTTCACGGCCACCGTCAGGCTGTATTTCTT
CCACACGCCCTCGTACACCTCCCCGTACTGGCCCCCGCCCAGCTTGTGCTTCATGGTGATGTCCGTGCGT
TCCATCTCCCACTTGTCGTAGTTGGGGGACACACCATAGACAGTGGGCTTGTTGCGCTTTGGGGCTGGAT
AATGGAGCGTGGTGATGAGCCCGTCGGCCACCGTTGAATGATGATGAACCAACTCGGCCAGGGTGTTGAA
GCGGCTCTCGGAGGAGACGTAGAGCTTGCCATCAGAAGCAGTGTTGATCCTGTAATGGTACACCCTCCCT
TCGTATCTCAGCGAGATGGACCTCTGGCCAGGACTGCTCTCACTCTCACGCACCAAGAAGCTGCCATTGA
TCCCGCTGCTCAGCAGATACTCAGCGGCATTGCGGGACACAGGCCCATGGTACCAGGAGTGTTTCTCCAG
ACTGTTGACTGGCATGATGTAGTTGCTTGGGACCCAGCCTTGGCCATTTTTGGTTTGGGCTTCACACCAT
TCCCCATTGTGATTATAGCCTAAGACCCGGAGCTTTTCACCTTTAGTTATGCTTAGAGTGTTATCTCCAC
TGGCCACAAAATCATACAGTGCAACGAAAAGGTTGGGGTCATTTTCACTGGGTCCAGCGAGAAGGTTTTC
CTTGGAGTTCCAACGAGCGGCTTCACTCAGACCCTGAGGCTCAAAGTCAGATGCTACTGGCCGCTGAAGG
GCTTCTGCGTCTCCATGGAAGGCGCCCTCGCCATCGTTGGGCCAGATCTGCCCGGTCTTGCGGACGCCCA
CGATGGTGGCCTCGGACACGACAACCGGGCAGTGCCGGTGCCGCTTATGGCACTGCGGCGTGGGGGGACT
GCTGCTGTCGAAGGACTGTTGCGAGTTCTGCGAGGGAGAGCGGCTTTTGTCCCGGAACATGCGGTAGGTG
GTGGGGCTTGGGGACACGCGGCTGGACTGGCCAGAGGAGAAGTCCTCCTCGCTGGAGGTGAGGTTCTCAT
TGGAGCTGCAGTCCGGGGTATAGCCGCCTCCGCAATCCTCAAAACTCCGGGGGGAGTAGGACCTGCGGGG
CCAGGTAAGGCGCTTCTCCTGCTCAGAGGTGCTCTGGCTGCGCAGGAGCGGGCCCTTGCCCTCCCCTTCC
ATCATGCCCCCGACGTAGATGCTCTGGTAGGGCTGGTACTCCAGGGGCGGCCAAGGGGGCCTGCTACCGC
CATTGGCGTCGATCAGGTTGTCCTTCAGGAAGCGGGGGTTCAACTCGGCGTCCTCGTAGTCGCCGTCGAC
GCCGCAGCTGCTCTCCGAGGAGCGTCCCCGGTAAGGGGGCCTGGATGCATCCCCCACGCTCGAGCCCGCG
CCGTGCTGGGACTTTTTGCGCTCCATCTGCATGGCCTGGCTGCCCAGGGAGCTGATGCGGTCCGACACCT
CTTTGTCGTTGACCTTCACCAGGCCGCGCTCGTGGTGAAACTCGACGTTCACGTAGAAGGGCTTCTCGGC
GTCCGCCCCGGGCTGGCCATGGCCCTTGCGTATCCGCTCGAAGTTGGACCTGAGCGCCGCCACGCTGGCG
GGGGGTCCCCGGTCGTCCCGTTCCCCCGACGCGGCTGCCCCGGGCCTGCGGGCGGTCCCGGGCCTGGCCT
TACCCGGAGAACCCTCGCCGTCGGGCCGGGCCTCGGGCTCCTCGGCGGGCGGCGGGTCGGC
